Addgene plasmid #227084: CPH3375_SF_Spt6p-tSH2-1223-1451_NLS
Purpose: Gal1p dependent budding yeast expression of tandem-affinity tagged spt6p tSH2 domain (1123-1451) localized to nucleus
Depositing lab: Chris Hill. Depositing organization: University of Utah.
Backbone
  Vector backbone: Unknown
  Backbone size w/o insert (bp): 6542
  Vector type: Yeast Expression
  Selectable markers: LEU2
Growth in bacteria
  Bacterial resistance: Ampicillin, 100 μg/mL
  Growth temperature: 37°C
  Growth strain: DH5alpha
  Copy number: Low Copy
Gene/Insert
  Gene/Insert name: spt6-tsh2 (alt name: YGR116W)
  Species: S. cerevisiae (budding yeast)
  Insert size (bp): 723
  Entrez Gene: SPT6 (a.k.a. YGR116W, CRE2, SSN20)
  Promoter: Gal1-10
  Tag / fusion protein: STREPii-FLAG (N terminal on insert); SV40 NLS 1 (C terminal on insert)
  Cloning method: Restriction Enzyme; 5′ cloning site Xho1 (unknown if destroyed); 3′ cloning site BamH1 (unknown if destroyed)
Terms and licenses: Academic/Nonprofit Terms; Industry Terms: Not Available to Industry
How to cite: CPH3375_SF_Spt6p-tSH2-1223-1451_NLS was a gift from Chris Hill (Addgene plasmid # 227084 ; http://n2t.net/addgene:227084 ; RRID:Addgene_227084)
