[The description below was written by a language model from this plasmid's Addgene catalogue record and pLannotate feature annotations shown in this document.]
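Description:
CPH3375_SF_Spt6p-tSH2-1223-1451_NLS is a 7,263-nt E. coli–yeast shuttle plasmid for galactose-inducible expression of the tandem SH2 (tSH2) domain of Saccharomyces cerevisiae Spt6p (YGR116W). The backbone is recorded as unknown, but the annotated features show an episomal yeast expression vector. It has a 2μ origin for maintenance in budding yeast and a LEU2 cassette with its own promoter for selection by leucine prototrophy. For propagation in bacteria it has a ColE1/pUC-type origin and an ampicillin resistance gene. The catalogue lists the plasmid as low copy in bacteria, although the annotation tool labels the origin as a high-copy type. Remnants of pUC- and pBR322-derived sequence (lac promoter/operator, lacZα and lacI fragments, a bom fragment, a partial polylinker) are backbone carry-over with no stated role.

The expression unit is driven by the divergent GAL1,10 promoter, which is regulated by Gal4. Downstream of it is an N-terminal tandem-affinity tag, annotated as a FLAG epitope followed by two Strep-tag II motifs. This is fused in frame to a 687-nt SPT6 fragment and a C-terminal SV40 large T antigen nuclear localization signal. The insert was cloned between XhoI and BamHI sites. No yeast transcription terminator is annotated after the coding region.

The Strep and FLAG tags allow sequential affinity purification of the domain and any bound partners, while the NLS directs the isolated fragment to the nucleus. The record is inconsistent about residue boundaries: the plasmid name gives 1223–1451 and the purpose statement gives 1123–1451. The annotated fragment length fits the shorter range in the name.
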