Features (pLannotate 1.2.2; 21 found; start..end, strand, type, name):
     14..678     +  promoter       GAL1,10 promoter: GAL1 and GAL10 genes of S. cerevisiae; divergent inducible promoter, regulated by Gal4
    694..717     +  CDS            3xFLAG (fragment): three tandem FLAG® epitope tags, followed by an enterokinase cleavage site
    733..755     +  CDS            Strep-Tag II (fragment): peptide that binds Strep-Tactin®, an engineered form of streptavidin
    793..815     +  CDS            Strep-Tag II (fragment): peptide that binds Strep-Tactin®, an engineered form of streptavidin
    823..1509    +  CDS            SPT6 (fragment): SPT6_YEAST - Also known as CRE2, SSN20. Experimental evidence at protein level: Swiss-Prot protein existence level 1. Plays a role in maintenance of chromatin structure during RNA polymerase II transcription elongation thereby repressing transcription initiation from cryptic promoters. Mediates the reassembly of nucleosomes onto the promoters of at least a selected set of genes during repression; the nucleosome reassembly is essential for transcriptional repression. Essential for viability. From Saccharomyces cerevisiae (strain ATCC 204508 / S288c) (Baker's yeast).
   1516..1535    +  CDS            SV40 NLS (fragment): nuclear localization signal of SV40 (simian virus 40) large T antigen
   1546..1581    +  misc_feature   MCS (fragment): pUC18/19 multiple cloning site
   1618..1634    -  protein_bind   lac operator: The lac repressor binds to the lac operator to inhibit transcription in E. coli. This inhibition can be relieved by adding lactose or isopropyl-β-D-thiogalactopyranoside (IPTG). lac repressor encoded by lacI
   1642..1672    -  promoter       lac promoter: promoter for the E. coli lac operon
   1687..1708    -  protein_bind   CAP binding site: CAP binding activates transcription in the presence of cAMP. E. coli catabolite activator protein
   1721..1813    -  CDS            lacI (fragment): lac repressor; lacI; The lac repressor binds to the lac operator to inhibit transcription in E. coli. This inhibition can be relieved by adding lactose or isopropyl-β-D-thiogalactopyranoside (IPTG).
   1996..2584    -  rep_origin     ori: high-copy-number ColE1/pMB1/pBR322/pUC origin of replication
   2755..3615    -  CDS            AmpR: β-lactamase; bla; confers resistance to ampicillin, carbenicillin, and related antibiotics
   3616..3720    -  promoter       AmpR promoter: bla
   3826..4231    +  promoter       LEU2 promoter: S. cerevisiae LEU2
   4232..5323    +  CDS            LEU2: LEU3_YEAST - Experimental evidence at protein level: Swiss-Prot protein existence level 1. Catalyzes the oxidation of 3-carboxy-2-hydroxy-4- methylpentanoate (3-isopropylmalate) to 3-carboxy-4-methyl-2- oxopentanoate. The product decarboxylates to 4-methyl-2 oxopentanoate. From Saccharomyces cerevisiae (strain ATCC 204508 / S288c) (Baker's yeast).
   5443..5459    +  promoter       tet promoter (fragment): E. coli promoter for tetracycline efflux protein gene
   5464..6810    +  rep_origin     2μ ori: yeast 2μ plasmid origin of replication
   6964..7047    -  CDS            RAF1 (fragment): RAF_YEAST - Experimental evidence at transcript level: Swiss-Prot protein existence level 2. Antagonizes transcriptional repression of recombinase FLP by REP1-REP2. May play a role in plasmid partitioning. From Saccharomyces cerevisiae (strain ATCC 204508 / S288c) (Baker's yeast).
   7054..7104    +  misc_feature   bom (fragment): basis of mobility region from pBR322
   7110..4       -  CDS            lacZα (fragment) (across the origin): LacZα fragment of β-galactosidase; lacZ fragment
>Addgene plasmid #227084 | CPH3375_SF_Spt6p-tSH2-1223-1451_NLS | addgene full sequence | sequence record 451056 | Addgene NGS Result
GAATTCCTTGAATTTTCAAAAATTCTTACTTTTTTTTTGGATGGACGCAAAGAAGTTTAATAATCATATT
ACATGGCATTACCACCATATACATATCCATATACATATCCATATCTAATCTTACTTATATGTTGTGGAAA
TGTAAAGAGCCCCATTATCTTAGCCTAAAAAAACCTTCTCTTTGGAACTTTCAGTAATACGCTTAACTGC
TCATTGCTATATTGAAGTACGGATTAGAAGCCGCCGAGCGGGTGACAGCCCTCCGAAGGAAGACTCTCCT
CCGTGCGTCCTCGTCTTCACCGGTCGCGTTCCTGAAACGCAGATGTGCCTCGCGCCGCACTGCTCCGAAC
AATAAAGATTCTACAATACTAGCTTTTATGGTTATGAAGAGGAAAAATTGGCAGTAACCTGGCCCCACAA
ACCTTCAAATGAACGAATCAAATTAACAACCATAGGATGATAATGCGATTAGTTTTTTAGCCTTATTTCT
GGGGTAATTAATCAGCGAAGCGATGATTTTTGATCTATTAACAGATATATAAATGCAAAAACTGCATAAC
CACTTTAACTAATACTTTCAACATTTTCGGTTTGTATTACTTCTTATTCAAATGTAATAAAAGTATCAAC
AAAAAATTGTTAATATACCTCTATACTTTAACGTCAAGGAGAAAAAACCCCGGATCTCATATGGACTACA
AGGATGACGACGACAAGGGTACCGCCGCCAGCTGGAGCCACCCGCAGTTCGAAAAAGGCGGCGGCAGCGG
CGGCGGCAGCGGCGGCGGCAGCTGGAGCCACCCGCAGTTCGAAAAAGGCTCGAGCATTTGGGACTTGAAA
CAAGAACTGGAAGATGCCGAAGAGGAGAGGAAATTGATGATGGCAGAAGCCCGTGCAAAGAGAACACATC
GTGTTATCAATCATCCTTACTATTTCCCTTTCAACGGCAGACAGGCTGAGGATTACTTAAGGAGTAAAGA
ACGTGGTGAATTCGTGATCAGACAGTCTAGCCGAGGTGATGACCACTTGGTTATCACCTGGAAATTGGAT
AAGGATTTGTTTCAACATATTGATATCCAAGAATTAGAAAAAGAAAATCCTTTGGCTTTAGGTAAAGTCT
TGATTGTCGACAATCAGAAATACAATGATTTAGACCAGATCATTGTAGAATATCTTCAAAACAAGGTAAG
GCTCTTGAATGAAATGACATCTAGTGAAAAATTCAAAAGCGGTACTAAGAAAGATGTGGTCAAGTTTATT
GAAGACTACTCTAGAGTGAATCCAAATAAGTCTGTGTACTATTTCAGTTTGAACCACGATAACCCTGGTT
GGTTTTACTTGATGTTCAAGATTAACGCAAATAGCAAATTATACACATGGAATGTGAAATTAACGAACAC
TGGTTATTTCCTGGTAAACTACAATTATCCAAGTGTTATCCAGCTTTGTAATGGTTTTAAGACGCTTCTA
AAATCTAACAGTAGTAAGAATAGAATGAACAACTACCGTGGAGGGCCAAAAAAGAAGAGAAAGGTCGGAG
GGTAAGGATCCTCTAGAGTCGACCTGCAGGCATGCAAGCTTGGCGTAATCATGGTCATAGCTGTTTCCTG
TGTGAAATTGTTATCCGCTCACAATTCCACACAACATACGAGCCGGAAGCATAAAGTGTAAAGCCTGGGG
TGCCTAATGAGTGAGCTAACTCACATTAATTGCGTTGCGCTCACTGCCCGCTTTCCAGTCGGGAAACCTG
TCGTGCCAGCTGCATTAATGAATCGGCCAACGCGCGGGGAGAGGCGGTTTGCGTATTGGGCGCTCTTCCG
CTTCCTCGCTCACTGACTCGCTGCGCTCGGTCGTTCGGCTGCGGCGAGCGGTATCAGCTCACTCAAAGGC
GGTAATACGGTTATCCACAGAATCAGGGGATAACGCAGGAAAGAACATGTGAGCAAAAGGCCAGCAAAAG
GCCAGGAACCGTAAAAAGGCCGCGTTGCTGGCGTTTTTCCATAGGCTCCGCCCCCCTGACGAGCATCACA
AAAATCGACGCTCAAGTCAGAGGTGGCGAAACCCGACAGGACTATAAAGATACCAGGCGTTTCCCCCTGG
AAGCTCCCTCGTGCGCTCTCCTGTTCCGACCCTGCCGCTTACCGGATACCTGTCCGCCTTTCTCCCTTCG
GGAAGCGTGGCGCTTTCTCATAGCTCACGCTGTAGGTATCTCAGTTCGGTGTAGGTCGTTCGCTCCAAGC
TGGGCTGTGTGCACGAACCCCCCGTTCAGCCCGACCGCTGCGCCTTATCCGGTAACTATCGTCTTGAGTC
CAACCCGGTAAGACACGACTTATCGCCACTGGCAGCAGCCACTGGTAACAGGATTAGCAGAGCGAGGTAT
GTAGGCGGTGCTACAGAGTTCTTGAAGTGGTGGCCTAACTACGGCTACACTAGAAGAACAGTATTTGGTA
TCTGCGCTCTGCTGAAGCCAGTTACCTTCGGAAAAAGAGTTGGTAGCTCTTGATCCGGCAAACAAACCAC
CGCTGGTAGCGGTGGTTTTTTTGTTTGCAAGCAGCAGATTACGCGCAGAAAAAAAGGATCTCAAGAAGAT
CCTTTGATCTTTTCTACGGGGTCTGACGCTCAGTGGAACGAAAACTCACGTTAAGGGATTTTGGTCATGA
GATTATCAAAAAGGATCTTCACCTAGATCCTTTTAAATTAAAAATGAAGTTTTAAATCAATCTAAAGTAT
ATATGAGTAAACTTGGTCTGACAGTTACCAATGCTTAATCAGTGAGGCACCTATCTCAGCGATCTGTCTA
TTTCGTTCATCCATAGTTGCCTGACTCCCCGTCGTGTAGATAACTACGATACGGGAGGGCTTACCATCTG
GCCCCAGTGCTGCAATGATACCGCGAGACCCACGCTCACCGGCTCCAGATTTATCAGCAATAAACCAGCC
AGCCGGAAGGGCCGAGCGCAGAAGTGGTCCTGCAACTTTATCCGCCTCCATCCAGTCTATTAATTGTTGC
CGGGAAGCTAGAGTAAGTAGTTCGCCAGTTAATAGTTTGCGCAACGTTGTTGCCATTGCTACAGGCATCG
TGGTGTCACGCTCGTCGTTTGGTATGGCTTCATTCAGCTCCGGTTCCCAACGATCAAGGCGAGTTACATG
ATCCCCCATGTTGTGCAAAAAAGCGGTTAGCTCCTTCGGTCCTCCGATCGTTGTCAGAAGTAAGTTGGCC
GCAGTGTTATCACTCATGGTTATGGCAGCACTGCATAATTCTCTTACTGTCATGCCATCCGTAAGATGCT
TTTCTGTGACTGGTGAGTACTCAACCAAGTCATTCTGAGAATAGTGTATGCGGCGACCGAGTTGCTCTTG
CCCGGCGTCAATACGGGATAATACCGCGCCACATAGCAGAACTTTAAAAGTGCTCATCATTGGAAAACGT
TCTTCGGGGCGAAAACTCTCAAGGATCTTACCGCTGTTGAGATCCAGTTCGATGTAACCCACTCGTGCAC
CCAACTGATCTTCAGCATCTTTTACTTTCACCAGCGTTTCTGGGTGAGCAAAAACAGGAAGGCAAAATGC
CGCAAAAAAGGGAATAAGGGCGACACGGAAATGTTGAATACTCATACTCTTCCTTTTTCAATATTATTGA
AGCATTTATCAGGGTTATTGTCTCATGAGCGGATACATATTTGAATGTATTTAGAAAAATAAACAAATAG
GGGTTCCGCGCACATTTCCCCGAAAAGTGCCACCTGACGTCTAAGAAACCATTATTATCATGACATTAAC
CTATAAAAATAGGCGTATCACGAGGCCCTTTCGTCTTCAAGAATTAACTGTGGGAATACTCAGGTATCGT
AAGATGCAAGAGTTCGAATCTCTTAGCAACCATTATTTTTTTCCTCAACATAACGAGAACACACAGGGGC
GCTATCGCACAGAATCAAATTCGATGACTGGAAATTTTTTGTTAATTTCAGAGGTCGCCTGACGCATATA
CCTTTTTCAACTGAAAAATTGGGAGAAAAAGGAAAGGTGAGAGCGCCGGAACCGGCTTTTCATATAGAAT
AGAGAAGCGTTCATGACTAAATGCTTGCATCACAATACTTGAAGTTGACAATATTATTTAAGGACCTATT
GTTTTTTCCAATAGGTGGTTAGCAATCGTCTTACTTTCTAACTTTTCTTACCTTTTACATTTCAGCAATA
TATATATATATTTCAAGGATATACCATTCTAATGTCTGCCCCTAAGAAGATCGTCGTTTTGCCAGGTGAC
CACGTTGGTCAAGAAATCACAGCCGAAGCCATTAAGGTTCTTAAAGCTATTTCTGATGTTCGTTCCAATG
TCAAGTTCGATTTCGAAAATCATTTAATTGGTGGTGCTGCTATCGATGCTACAGGTGTTCCACTTCCAGA
TGAGGCGCTGGAAGCCTCCAAGAAGGCTGATGCCGTTTTGTTAGGTGCTGTGGGTGGTCCTAAATGGGGT
ACAGGTAGTGTTAGACCTGAACAAGGTTTACTAAAAATCCGTAAAGAACTTCAATTGTACGCCAACTTAA
GACCATGTAACTTTGCATCCGACTCTCTTTTAGACTTATCTCCAATCAAGCCACAATTTGCTAAAGGTAC
TGACTTCGTTGTTGTCAGAGAATTAGTGGGAGGTATTTACTTTGGTAAGAGAAAGGAAGACGATGGTGAT
GGTGTCGCTTGGGATAGTGAACAATACACCGTTCCAGAAGTGCAAAGAATCACAAGAATGGCCGCTTTCA
TGGCCCTACAACATGAGCCACCATTGCCTATTTGGTCCTTGGATAAAGCTAATGTTTTGGCCTCTTCAAG
ATTATGGAGAAAAACTGTGGAGGAAACCATCAAGAACGAATTTCCTACATTGAAGGTTCAACATCAATTG
ATTGATTCTGCCGCCATGATCCTAGTTAAGAACCCAACCCACCTAAATGGTATTATAATCACCAGCAACA
TGTTTGGTGATATCATCTCCGATGAAGCCTCCGTTATCCCAGGTTCCTTGGGTTTGTTGCCATCTGCGTC
CTTGGCCTCTTTGCCAGACAAGAACACCGCATTTGGTTTGTACGAACCATGCCACGGTTCTGCTCCAGAT
TTGCCAAAGAATAAGGTCAACCCTATCGCCACTATCTTGTCTGCTGCAATGATGTTGAAATTGTCATTGA
ACTTGCCTGAAGAAGGTAAGGCCATTGAAGATGCAGTTAAAAAGGTTTTGGATGCAGGTATCAGAACTGG
TGATTTAGGTGGTTCCAACAGTACCACCGAAGTCGGTGATGCTGTCGCCGAAGAAGTTAAGAAAATCCTT
GCTTAAAAAGATTCTCTTTTTTTATGATATTTGTACATAAACTTTATAAATGAAATTCATAATAGAAACG
ACACGAAATTACAAAATGGAATATGTTCATAGGGTAGAATTAATTCTCATGTTTGACAGCTTATCATCGG
ATCGATCCAATATCAAAGGAAATGATAGCATTGAAGGATGAGACTAATCCAATTGAGGAGTGGCAGCATA
TAGAACAGCTAAAGGGTAGTGCTGAAGGAAGCATACGATACCCCGCATGGAATGGGATAATATCACAGGA
GGTACTAGACTACCTTTCATCCTACATAAATAGACGCATATAAGTACGCATTTAAGCATAAACACGCACT
ATGCCGTTCTTCTCATGTATATATATATACAGGCAACACGCAGATATAGGTGCGACGTGAACAGTGAGCT
GTATGTGCGCAGCTCGCGTTGCATTTTCGGAAGCGCTCGTTTTCGGAAACGCTTTGAAGTTCCTATTCCG
AAGTTCCTATTCTCTAGCTAGAAAGTATAGGAACTTCAGAGCGCTTTTGAAAACCAAAAGCGCTCTGAAG
ACGCACTTTCAAAAAACCAAAAACGCACCGGACTGTAACGAGCTACTAAAATATTGCGAATACCGCTTCC
ACAAACATTGCTCAAAAGTATCTCTTTGCTATATATCTCTGTGCTATATCCCTATATAACCTACCCATCC
ACCTTTCGCTCCTTGAACTTGCATCTAAACTCGACCTCTACATTTTTTATGTTTATCTCTAGTATTACTC
TTTAGACAAAAAAATTGTAGTAAGAACTATTCATAGAGTGAATCGAAAACAATACGAAAATGTAAACATT
TCCTATACGTAGTATATAGAGACAAAATAGAAGAAACCGTTCATAATTTTCTGACCAATGAAGAATCATC
AACGCTATCACTTTCTGTTCACAAAGTATGCGCAATCCACATCGGTATAGAATATAATCGGGGATGCCTT
TATCTTGAAAAAATGCACCCGCAGCTTCGCTAGTAATCAGTAAACGCGGGAAGTGGAGTCAGGCTTTTTT
TATGGAAGAGAAAATAGACACCAAAGTAGCCTTCTTCTAACCTTAACGGACCTACAGTGCAAAAAGTTAT
CAAGAGACTGCATTATAGAGCGCACAAAGGAGAAAAAAAGTAATCTAAGATGCTTTGTTAGAAAAATAGC
GCTCTCGGGATGCATTTTTGTAGAACAAAAAAGAAGTATAGATTCTTTGTTGGTAAAATAGCGCTCTCGC
GTTGCATTTCTGTTCTGTAAAAATGCAGCTCAGATTCTTTGTTTGAAAAATTAGCGCTCTCGCGTTGCAT
TTTTGTTTTACAAAAATGAAGCACAGATTCTTCGTTGGTAAAATAGCGCTTTCGCGTTGCATTTCTGTTC
TGTAAAAATGCAGCTCAGATTCTTTGTTTGAAAAATTAGCGCTCTCGCGTTGCATTTTTGTTCTACAAAA
TGAAGCACAGATGCTTCGTTAACAAAGATATGCTATTGAAGTGCAAGATGGAAACGCAGAAAATGAACCG
GGGATGCGACGTGCAAGATTACCTATGCAATAGATGCAATAGTTTCTCCAGGAACCGAAATACATACATT
GTCTTCCGTAAAGCGCTAGACTATATATTATTATACAGGTTCAAATATACTATCTGTTTCAGGGAAAACT
CCCAGGTTCGGATGTTCAAAATTCAATGATGGGTAACAAGTACGATCCGATAAATGCGGTGTGAAATACC
GCACAGATGCGTAAGGAGAAAATACCGCATCAGGCGCCATTCGCCATTCAGGCTGCGCAACTGTTGGGAA
GGGCGATCGGTGCGGGCCTCTTCGCTATTACGCCAGCTGGCGAAAGGGGGATGTGCTGCAAGGCGATTAA
GTTGGGTAACGCCAGGGTTTTCCCAGTCACGACGTTGTAAAACGACGGCCAGT
